Addgene plasmid #161298: pDONR221-SLC35G3_STOP
Purpose: Gateway entry clone with codon-optimized ORF sequence for subcloning into custom expression vectors. Contains a STOP codon at the end of the codon-optimized ORF sequence.
Depositing lab: RESOLUTE Consortium & Giulio Superti-Furga. Depositing organization: CeMM Research Center for Molecular Medicine. Publication: The RESOLUTE consortium: unlocking SLC transporters for drug discovery. Superti-Furga G, Lackner D, Wiedmer T, Ingles-Prieto A, Barbosa B, Girardi E, Goldmann U, Gurtl B, Klavins K, Klimek C, Lindinger S, Lineiro-Retes E, Muller AC, Onstein S, Redinger G, Reil D, Sedlyarov V, Wolf G, Crawford M, Everley R, ... Steppan CM. Nat Rev Drug Discov. 2020 Jul;19(7):429-430. doi: 10.1038/d41573-020-00056-6. PubMed 32265506.
Backbone
  Vector backbone: pDONR221
  Backbone manufacturer: ThermoFisher Scientific
  Backbone size w/o insert (bp): 2550
  Vector type: Mammalian Expression
Growth in bacteria
  Bacterial resistance: Kanamycin, 50 μg/mL
  Growth temperature: 37°C
  Growth strain: NEB Stable
  Copy number: High Copy
Gene/Insert
  Gene/Insert name: SLC35G3 (alt name: FLJ40154, TMEM21A, AMAC1)
  Species: H. sapiens (human)
  Insert size (bp): 1017
  Entrez Gene: SLC35G3 (a.k.a. AMAC1, TMEM21A)
  Cloning method: Gateway Cloning
  Sequencing primers: 5′ M13-fwd; 3′ M13-rev
Terms and licenses: Academic/Nonprofit Terms; Industry Terms
Depositor comments: This plasmid contains a STOP codon at the end of the codon-optimized ORF. For the version of this plasmid that does not contain a STOP codon, please see Addgene plasmid 132132 For more information on the full Resolute plasmid collection, please see www.addgene.org/depositor-collections/re-solute/. Please provide your feedback on this plasmid to the RESOLUTE consortium by filling out their RESOLUTE repository feedback form: https://forms.office.com/Pages/ResponsePage.aspx?id=0e05yklzmkS7rjFGQL4N7z4feCLQvEJAmVcOCM_u885UN1JJRko0Ukg4TVQwNTZLOUxPQVJWT1NHUCQlQCN0PWcu
How to cite: pDONR221-SLC35G3_STOP was a gift from RESOLUTE Consortium & Giulio Superti-Furga (Addgene plasmid # 161298 ; http://n2t.net/addgene:161298 ; RRID:Addgene_161298)
