[The description below was written by a language model from this plasmid's Addgene catalogue record and pLannotate feature annotations shown in this document.]
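Description:
pDONR221-SLC35G3_STOP is a Gateway entry clone built on the pDONR221 backbone, carrying a codon-optimized open reading frame for human SLC35G3 (also known as AMAC1 or TMEM21A), a member of the solute carrier family. The sequenced plasmid is about 3.6 kb and is maintained in E. coli through a high-copy ColE1/pUC-type origin, with selection by a kanamycin resistance gene (aminoglycoside phosphotransferase). Although the catalogue lists the vector type as mammalian expression, the feature table shows no eukaryotic promoter or polyadenylation signal. The plasmid itself is therefore a shuttle for the ORF rather than an expression construct.

The roughly 1 kb SLC35G3 coding sequence sits between attL1 and attL2 sites, which allow directional transfer into any attR-containing destination vector by an LR Clonase reaction. Promoter, tags and selection for the final expression context are supplied by that destination vector. This version retains a stop codon at the end of the ORF, so it suits untagged or N-terminally tagged expression. C-terminal fusions would not be translated, and a companion clone without the stop codon exists for that purpose. Other annotated elements are standard pDONR221 remnants: rrnB T1 and T2 terminators upstream of the cassette that insulate the insert from read-through transcription, a T7 promoter next to attL2 oriented toward the insert's antisense strand, and short lacI and lacZα fragments with no functional role. M13 forward and reverse primer sites flank the cassette for sequence verification. The clone belongs to a consortium collection of SLC transporter ORFs intended for subcloning into custom expression vectors for transporter research and drug discovery.
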