Features (pLannotate 1.2.2; 10 found; start..end, strand, type, name):
      1..100     +  protein_bind   attL1: mutant version of attL; recombination site for the Gateway® LR reaction LR Clonase™
    106..1119    +  CDS            SLC35G3: S35G3_HUMAN - Also known as AMAC1, TMEM21A. Experimental evidence at transcript level: Swiss-Prot protein existence level 2. From Homo sapiens (Human).
   1124..1223    -  protein_bind   attL2: mutant version of attL; recombination site for the Gateway® LR reaction LR Clonase™
   1241..1259    -  promoter       T7 promoter: promoter for bacteriophage T7 RNA polymerase
   1393..2202    +  CDS            KanR: aminoglycoside phosphotransferase; aph(3')-Ia; confers resistance to kanamycin in bacteria or G418 (Geneticin®) in eukaryotes
   2349..2937    +  rep_origin     ori: high-copy-number ColE1/pMB1/pBR322/pUC origin of replication
   3120..3212    +  CDS            lacI (fragment): lac repressor; lacI; The lac repressor binds to the lac operator to inhibit transcription in E. coli. This inhibition can be relieved by adding lactose or isopropyl-β-D-thiogalactopyranoside (IPTG).
   3267..3294    -  terminator     rrnB T2 terminator: transcription terminator T2 from the E. coli rrnB gene
   3426..3469    +  terminator     rrnB T1 terminator: Escherichia coli rrnB; transcription terminator T1 from the E. coli rrnB gene
   3516..3552    -  CDS            lacZα (fragment): LacZα fragment of β-galactosidase; lacZ fragment
>Addgene plasmid #161298 | pDONR221-SLC35G3_STOP | addgene full sequence | sequence record 364068 | Addgene NGS Result
CAAATAATGATTTTATTTTGACTGATAGTGACCTGTTCGTTGCAACACATTGATGAGCAATGCTTTTTTA
TAATGCCAACTTTGTACAAAAAAGCAGGCTCCACCATGGCCGGCAGCCACCCATACTTCAACCAGCCAGA
CTCCACACACCCTTCCCCACCTTCTGCCCCACCATCTCTGAGGTGGTATCAGAGATGTCAGCCAAGCGAT
GCCACCTCCGGACTGCTGGTGGCCCTGCTGGGAGGAGGACTGCCTGCAGGATTCGTGGGACCACTGTCCA
GGATGGCCTACCAGGCCTCTAATCTGCCCAGCCTGGAGCTGCTGATCTGGCGGTGCCTGTTTCACCTGCC
TATCGCCCTGCTGCTGAAGCTGAGAGGCGACCCACTGCTGGGAACCCCCGATATCCGGAGCAGAGCCTTC
TTTTGCGCCCTGCTGAACATCCTGAGCATCGGCTGTGCCTACTCCGCCGTGCAGGTGGTGCCAGCAGGAA
ATGCAGCAACCGTGCGGAAGGGAAGCTCCACAGTGTGCAGCGCCGTGCTGACCCTGTGCCTGGAGTCCCA
GGGCCTGTCTGGCTATGACTGGTGCGGACTGCTGGGATGTATCCTGGGACTGATCATCATCGTGGGACCT
GGACTGTGGACACTGCAGGAGGGAACCACAGGCGTGTACACCGCCCTGGGCTATGTGGAGGCCTTTCTGG
GAGGACTGGCCCTGTCTCTGAGGCTGCTGGTGTACCGCAGCCTGCACTTCCCTCCATGTCTGCCAACAGT
GGCCTTTCTGTCCGGACTGGTGGGACTGCTGGGATCTGTGCCAGGACTGTTCGTGCTGCAGGCACCCGTG
CTGCCTTCCGACCTGCTGTCTTGGAGCTGCGTGGGAGCAGTGGGAATCCTGGCCCTGGTGTCTTTTACAT
GCGTGGGCTATGCAGTGACCAAGGCACACCCTGCCCTGGTGTGCGCCGTGCTGCACAGCGAGGTGGTGGT
GGCCCTGATCCTGCAGTACTATATGCTGCACGAGACCGTGGCACCATCCGATATCGTGGCAGCAGGAGTG
GTGCTGGGATCTATCGCCATCATCACAGCCCAGAACCTGAGCTGCGAGAGGACCGGCCGCGTGGAGGAGT
AAGACCCAGCTTTCTTGTACAAAGTTGGCATTATAAGAAAGCATTGCTTATCAATTTGTTGCAACGAACA
GGTCACTATCAGTCAAAATAAAATCATTATTTGCCATCCAGCTGATATCCCCTATAGTGAGTCGTATTAC
ATGGTCATAGCTGTTTCCTGGCAGCTCTGGCCCGTGTCTCAAAATCTCTGATGTTACATTGCACAAGATA
AAAATATATCATCATGAACAATAAAACTGTCTGCTTACATAAACAGTAATACAAGGGGTGTTATGAGCCA
TATTCAACGGGAAACGTCGAGGCCGCGATTAAATTCCAACATGGATGCTGATTTATATGGGTATAAATGG
GCTCGCGATAATGTCGGGCAATCAGGTGCGACAATCTATCGCTTGTATGGGAAGCCCGATGCGCCAGAGT
TGTTTCTGAAACATGGCAAAGGTAGCGTTGCCAATGATGTTACAGATGAGATGGTCAGACTAAACTGGCT
GACGGAATTTATGCCTCTTCCGACCATCAAGCATTTTATCCGTACTCCTGATGATGCATGGTTACTCACC
ACTGCGATCCCCGGAAAAACAGCATTCCAGGTATTAGAAGAATATCCTGATTCAGGTGAAAATATTGTTG
ATGCGCTGGCAGTGTTCCTGCGCCGGTTGCATTCGATTCCTGTTTGTAATTGTCCTTTTAACAGCGATCG
CGTATTTCGTCTCGCTCAGGCGCAATCACGAATGAATAACGGTTTGGTTGATGCGAGTGATTTTGATGAC
GAGCGTAATGGCTGGCCTGTTGAACAAGTCTGGAAAGAAATGCATAAACTTTTGCCATTCTCACCGGATT
CAGTCGTCACTCATGGTGATTTCTCACTTGATAACCTTATTTTTGACGAGGGGAAATTAATAGGTTGTAT
TGATGTTGGACGAGTCGGAATCGCAGACCGATACCAGGATCTTGCCATCCTATGGAACTGCCTCGGTGAG
TTTTCTCCTTCATTACAGAAACGGCTTTTTCAAAAATATGGTATTGATAATCCTGATATGAATAAATTGC
AGTTTCATTTGATGCTCGATGAGTTTTTCTAATCAGAATTGGTTAATTGGTTGTAACACTGGCAGAGCAT
TACGCTGACTTGACGGGACGGCGCAAGCTCATGACCAAAATCCCTTAACGTGAGTTACGCGTCGTTCCAC
TGAGCGTCAGACCCCGTAGAAAAGATCAAAGGATCTTCTTGAGATCCTTTTTTTCTGCGCGTAATCTGCT
GCTTGCAAACAAAAAAACCACCGCTACCAGCGGTGGTTTGTTTGCCGGATCAAGAGCTACCAACTCTTTT
TCCGAAGGTAACTGGCTTCAGCAGAGCGCAGATACCAAATACTGTTCTTCTAGTGTAGCCGTAGTTAGGC
CACCACTTCAAGAACTCTGTAGCACCGCCTACATACCTCGCTCTGCTAATCCTGTTACCAGTGGCTGCTG
CCAGTGGCGATAAGTCGTGTCTTACCGGGTTGGACTCAAGACGATAGTTACCGGATAAGGCGCAGCGGTC
GGGCTGAACGGGGGGTTCGTGCACACAGCCCAGCTTGGAGCGAACGACCTACACCGAACTGAGATACCTA
CAGCGTGAGCTATGAGAAAGCGCCACGCTTCCCGAAGGGAGAAAGGCGGACAGGTATCCGGTAAGCGGCA
GGGTCGGAACAGGAGAGCGCACGAGGGAGCTTCCAGGGGGAAACGCCTGGTATCTTTATAGTCCTGTCGG
GTTTCGCCACCTCTGACTTGAGCGTCGATTTTTGTGATGCTCGTCAGGGGGGCGGAGCCTATGGAAAAAC
GCCAGCAACGCGGCCTTTTTACGGTTCCTGGCCTTTTGCTGGCCTTTTGCTCACATGTTCTTTCCTGCGT
TATCCCCTGATTCTGTGGATAACCGTATTACCGCCTTTGAGTGAGCTGATACCGCTCGCCGCAGCCGAAC
GACCGAGCGCAGCGAGTCAGTGAGCGAGGAAGCGGAAGAGCGCCCAATACGCAAACCGCCTCTCCCCGCG
CGTTGGCCGATTCATTAATGCAGCTGGCACGACAGGTTTCCCGACTGGAAAGCGGGCAGTGAGCGCAACG
CAATTAATACGCGTACCGCTAGCCAGGAAGAGTTTGTAGAAACGCAAAAAGGCCATCCGTCAGGATGGCC
TTCTGCTTAGTTTGATGCCTGGCAGTTTATGGCGGGCGTCCTGCCCGCCACCCTCCGGGCCGTTGCTTCA
CAACGTTCAAATCCGCTCCCGGCGGATTTGTCCTACTCAGGAGAGCGTTCACCGACAAACAACAGATAAA
ACGAAAGGCCCAGTCTTCCGACTGAGCCTTTCGTTTTATTTGATGCCTGGCAGTTCCCTACTCTCGCGTT
AACGCTAGCATGGATGTTTTCCCAGTCACGACGTTGTAAAACGACGGCCAGTCTTAAGCTCGGGCCC
