>Addgene plasmid #161298 | pDONR221-SLC35G3_STOP | depositor partial sequence | sequence record 312531 | Codon-optimized ORF of SLC35G3
ATGGCCGGCAGCCACCCATACTTCAACCAGCCAGACTCCACACACCCTTCCCCACCTTCTGCCCCACCAT
CTCTGAGGTGGTATCAGAGATGTCAGCCAAGCGATGCCACCTCCGGACTGCTGGTGGCCCTGCTGGGAGG
AGGACTGCCTGCAGGATTCGTGGGACCACTGTCCAGGATGGCCTACCAGGCCTCTAATCTGCCCAGCCTG
GAGCTGCTGATCTGGCGGTGCCTGTTTCACCTGCCTATCGCCCTGCTGCTGAAGCTGAGAGGCGACCCAC
TGCTGGGAACCCCCGATATCCGGAGCAGAGCCTTCTTTTGCGCCCTGCTGAACATCCTGAGCATCGGCTG
TGCCTACTCCGCCGTGCAGGTGGTGCCAGCAGGAAATGCAGCAACCGTGCGGAAGGGAAGCTCCACAGTG
TGCAGCGCCGTGCTGACCCTGTGCCTGGAGTCCCAGGGCCTGTCTGGCTATGACTGGTGCGGACTGCTGG
GATGTATCCTGGGACTGATCATCATCGTGGGACCTGGACTGTGGACACTGCAGGAGGGAACCACAGGCGT
GTACACCGCCCTGGGCTATGTGGAGGCCTTTCTGGGAGGACTGGCCCTGTCTCTGAGGCTGCTGGTGTAC
CGCAGCCTGCACTTCCCTCCATGTCTGCCAACAGTGGCCTTTCTGTCCGGACTGGTGGGACTGCTGGGAT
CTGTGCCAGGACTGTTCGTGCTGCAGGCACCCGTGCTGCCTTCCGACCTGCTGTCTTGGAGCTGCGTGGG
AGCAGTGGGAATCCTGGCCCTGGTGTCTTTTACATGCGTGGGCTATGCAGTGACCAAGGCACACCCTGCC
CTGGTGTGCGCCGTGCTGCACAGCGAGGTGGTGGTGGCCCTGATCCTGCAGTACTATATGCTGCACGAGA
CCGTGGCACCATCCGATATCGTGGCAGCAGGAGTGGTGCTGGGATCTATCGCCATCATCACAGCCCAGAA
CCTGAGCTGCGAGAGGACCGGCCGCGTGGAGGAGTAA
